>Addgene plasmid #35889 | Wnt2B2 Non-STOP | depositor full sequence | sequence record 44155 | Wnt2B2 Non-STOP sequence 3762 bps
CTTTCCTGCGTTATCCCCTGATTCTGTGGATAACCGTATTACCGCCTTTGAGTGAGCTGATACCGCTCGC
CGCAGCCGAACGACCGAGCGCAGCGAGTCAGTGAGCGAGGAAGCGGAAGAGCGCCCAATACGCAAACCGC
CTCTCCCCGCGCGTTGGCCGATTCATTAATGCAGCTGGCACGACAGGTTTCCCGACTGGAAAGCGGGCAG
TGAGCGCAACGCAATTAATACGCGTACCGCTAGCCAGGAAGAGTTTGTAGAAACGCAAAAAGGCCATCCG
TCAGGATGGCCTTCTGCTTAGTTTGATGCCTGGCAGTTTATGGCGGGCGTCCTGCCCGCCACCCTCCGGG
CCGTTGCTTCACAACGTTCAAATCCGCTCCCGGCGGATTTGTCCTACTCAGGAGAGCGTTCACCGACAAA
CAACAGATAAAACGAAAGGCCCAGTCTTCCGACTGAGCCTTTCGTTTTATTTGATGCCTGGCAGTTCCCT
ACTCTCGCGTTAACGCTAGCATGGATGTTTTCCCAGTCACGACGTTGTAAAACGACGGCCAGTCTTAAGC
TCGGGCCCCAAATAATGATTTTATTTTGACTGATAGTGACCTGTTCGTTGCAACAAATTGATGAGCAATG
CTTTTTTATAATGCCAACTTTGTACAAAAAAGCAGGCTCCGCGGCCGCCCCCTTCACCATGCTGAGACCG
GGTGGTGCGGAGGAAGCTGCGCAGCTCCCGCTTCGGCGCGCCAGCGCCCCGGTCCCTGTGCCGTCGCCCG
CGGCCCCCGACGGCTCCCGGGCTTCGGCCCGCCTAGGTCTTGCCTGCCTTCTGCTCCTGCTGCTGCTGAC
GCTGCCGGCCCGCGTAGACACGTCCTGGTGGTACATTGGGGCACTGGGGGCACGAGTGATCTGTGACAAT
ATCCCTGGTTTGGTGAGCCGGCAGCGGCAGCTGTGCCAGCGTTACCCAGACATCATGCGTTCAGTGGGCG
AGGGTGCCCGAGAATGGATCCGAGAGTGTCAGCACCAATTCCGCCACCACCGCTGGAACTGTACCACCCT
GGACCGGGACCACACCGTCTTTGGCCGTGTCATGCTCAGAAGTAGCCGAGAGGCAGCTTTTGTATATGCC
ATCTCATCAGCAGGGGTAGTCCACGCTATTACTCGCGCCTGTAGCCAGGGTGAACTGAGTGTGTGCAGCT
GTGACCCCTACACCCGTGGCCGACACCATGACCAGCGTGGGGACTTTGACTGGGGTGGCTGCAGTGACAA
CATCCACTACGGTGTCCGTTTTGCCAAGGCCTTCGTGGATGCCAAGGAGAAGAGGCTTAAGGATGCCCGG
GCCCTCATGAACTTACATAATAACCGCTGTGGTCGCACGGCTGTGCGGCGGTTTCTGAAGCTGGAGTGTA
AGTGCCATGGCGTGAGTGGTTCCTGTACTCTGCGCACCTGCTGGCGTGCACTCTCAGATTTCCGCCGCAC
AGGTGATTACCTGCGGCGACGCTATGATGGGGCTGTGCAGGTGATGGCCACCCAAGATGGTGCCAACTTC
ACCGCAGCCCGCCAAGGCTATCGCCGTGCCACCCGGACTGATCTTGTCTACTTTGACAACTCTCCAGATT
ACTGTGTCTTGGACAAGGCTGCAGGTTCCCTAGGCACTGCAGGCCGTGTCTGCAGCAAGACATCAAAAGG
AACAGACGGTTGTGAAATCATGTGCTGTGGCCGAGGGTACGACACAACTCGAGTCACCCGTGTTACCCAG
TGTGAGTGCAAATTCCACTGGTGCTGTGCTGTACGGTGCAAGGAATGCAGAAATACTGTGGACGTCCATA
CTTGCAAAGCCCCCAAGAAGGCAGAGTGGCTGGACCAAACCTGCATTCTGAAGGGTGGGCGCGCCGACCC
AGCTTTCTTGTACAAAGTTGGCATTATAAGAAAGCATTGCTTATCAATTTGTTGCAACGAACAGGTCACT
ATCAGTCAAAATAAAATCATTATTTGCCATCCAGCTGATATCCCCTATAGTGAGTCGTATTACATGGTCA
TAGCTGTTTCCTGGCAGCTCTGGCCCGTGTCTCAAAATCTCTGATGTTACATTGCACAAGATAAAAATAT
ATCATCATGAACAATAAAACTGTCTGCTTACATAAACAGTAATACAAGGGGTGTTATGAGCCATATTCAA
CGGGAAACGTCGAGGCCGCGATTAAATTCCAACATGGATGCTGATTTATATGGGTATAAATGGGCTCGCG
ATAATGTCGGGCAATCAGGTGCGACAATCTATCGCTTGTATGGGAAGCCCGATGCGCCAGAGTTGTTTCT
GAAACATGGCAAAGGTAGCGTTGCCAATGATGTTACAGATGAGATGGTCAGACTAAACTGGCTGACGGAA
TTTATGCCTCTTCCGACCATCAAGCATTTTATCCGTACTCCTGATGATGCATGGTTACTCACCACTGCGA
TCCCCGGAAAAACAGCATTCCAGGTATTAGAAGAATATCCTGATTCAGGTGAAAATATTGTTGATGCGCT
GGCAGTGTTCCTGCGCCGGTTGCATTCGATTCCTGTTTGTAATTGTCCTTTTAACAGCGATCGCGTATTT
CGTCTCGCTCAGGCGCAATCACGAATGAATAACGGTTTGGTTGATGCGAGTGATTTTGATGACGAGCGTA
ATGGCTGGCCTGTTGAACAAGTCTGGAAAGAAATGCATAAACTTTTGCCATTCTCACCGGATTCAGTCGT
CACTCATGGTGATTTCTCACTTGATAACCTTATTTTTGACGAGGGGAAATTAATAGGTTGTATTGATGTT
GGACGAGTCGGAATCGCAGACCGATACCAGGATCTTGCCATCCTATGGAACTGCCTCGGTGAGTTTTCTC
CTTCATTACAGAAACGGCTTTTTCAAAAATATGGTATTGATAATCCTGATATGAATAAATTGCAGTTTCA
TTTGATGCTCGATGAGTTTTTCTAATCAGAATTGGTTAATTGGTTGTAACACTGGCAGAGCATTACGCTG
ACTTGACGGGACGGCGCAAGCTCATGACCAAAATCCCTTAACGTGAGTTACGCGTCGTTCCACTGAGCGT
CAGACCCCGTAGAAAAGATCAAAGGATCTTCTTGAGATCCTTTTTTTCTGCGCGTAATCTGCTGCTTGCA
AACAAAAAAACCACCGCTACCAGCGGTGGTTTGTTTGCCGGATCAAGAGCTACCAACTCTTTTTCCGAAG
GTAACTGGCTTCAGCAGAGCGCAGATACCAAATACTGTCCTTCTAGTGTAGCCGTAGTTAGGCCACCACT
TCAAGAACTCTGTAGCACCGCCTACATACCTCGCTCTGCTAATCCTGTTACCAGTGGCTGCTGCCAGTGG
CGATAAGTCGTGTCTTACCGGGTTGGACTCAAGACGATAGTTACCGGATAAGGCGCAGCGGTCGGGCTGA
ACGGGGGGTTCGTGCACACAGCCCAGCTTGGAGCGAACGACCTACACCGAACTGAGATACCTACAGCGTG
AGCATTGAGAAAGCGCCACGCTTCCCGAAGGGAGAAAGGCGGACAGGTATCCGGTAAGCGGCAGGGTCGG
AACAGGAGAGCGCACGAGGGAGCTTCCAGGGGGAAACGCCTGGTATCTTTATAGTCCTGTCGGGTTTCGC
CACCTCTGACTTGAGCGTCGATTTTTGTGATGCTCGTCAGGGGGGCGGAGCCTATGGAAAAACGCCAGCA
ACGCGGCCTTTTTACGGTTCCTGGCCTTTTGCTGGCCTTTTGCTCACATGTT
Features (pLannotate 1.2.2; 10 found; start..end, strand, type, name):
    121..213     +  CDS            lacI (fragment): lac repressor; lacI; The lac repressor binds to the lac operator to inhibit transcription in E. coli. This inhibition can be relieved by adding lactose or isopropyl-β-D-thiogalactopyranoside (IPTG).
    268..295     -  terminator     rrnB T2 terminator: transcription terminator T2 from the E. coli rrnB gene
    427..470     +  terminator     rrnB T1 terminator: Escherichia coli rrnB; transcription terminator T1 from the E. coli rrnB gene
    517..553     -  CDS            lacZα (fragment): LacZα fragment of β-galactosidase; lacZ fragment
    569..668     +  protein_bind   attL1: mutant version of attL; recombination site for the Gateway® LR reaction LR Clonase™
    689..1861    +  CDS            WNT2B: WNT2B_HUMAN - Also known as WNT13. Experimental evidence at protein level: Swiss-Prot protein existence level 1. Ligand for members of the frizzled family of seven transmembrane receptors. Functions in the canonical Wnt/beta-catenin signaling pathway. Plays a redundant role in embryonic lung development. From Homo sapiens (Human).
   1887..1986    -  protein_bind   attL2: mutant version of attL; recombination site for the Gateway® LR reaction LR Clonase™
   2004..2022    -  promoter       T7 promoter: promoter for bacteriophage T7 RNA polymerase
   2156..2965    +  CDS            KanR: aminoglycoside phosphotransferase; aph(3')-Ia; confers resistance to kanamycin in bacteria or G418 (Geneticin®) in eukaryotes
   3112..3700    +  rep_origin     ori: high-copy-number ColE1/pMB1/pBR322/pUC origin of replication
