[The description below was written by a language model from this plasmid's Addgene catalogue record and pLannotate feature annotations shown in this document.]
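Description:
Wnt2B2 Non-STOP is a Gateway entry clone built on the Invitrogen pENTR/D-TOPO backbone and carrying the human WNT2B2 coding sequence, an alternatively spliced isoform from the WNT2B (WNT13) locus. The plasmid is about 3.8 kb, made up of a 2.6 kb backbone and an insert of roughly 1.2 kb with no recorded mutations. It is maintained in E. coli through a high-copy ColE1/pUC-type origin and is selected with kanamycin via an aminoglycoside phosphotransferase gene.

The WNT2B open reading frame lies in the forward orientation between attL1 and attL2, the recombination sites used in the Gateway LR reaction, so it can be transferred directionally into any attR-containing destination vector. The "Non-STOP" name indicates that the native stop codon has been left out, which would allow an in-frame C-terminal fusion to a tag or reporter supplied by the destination vector; the record does not spell this out beyond the name. The entry vector has no eukaryotic promoter, so expression depends on the destination plasmid chosen. Upstream of attL1, the rrnB T1 and T2 terminators insulate the insert from read-through transcription in bacteria. A T7 promoter sits just beyond attL2, pointing back toward the insert. The short lacI and lacZα fragments in the annotation are backbone remnants rather than functional genes.

WNT2B encodes a secreted ligand for Frizzled receptors that acts in canonical Wnt/β-catenin signalling. This clone belongs to a uniform human Wnt expression library assembled to compare the secretion and signalling activities of Wnt family members.
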