Addgene plasmid #35889: Wnt2B2 Non-STOP
Depositing lab: Marian Waterman. Depositing organization: University of California, Irvine. Publication: A uniform human Wnt expression library reveals a shared secretory pathway and unique signaling activities. Najdi R, Proffitt K, Sprowl S, Kaur S, Yu J, Covey TM, Virshup DM, Waterman ML. Differentiation. 2012 Sep;84(2):203-13. doi: 10.1016/j.diff.2012.06.004. Epub 2012 Jul 9. PubMed 22784633.
Backbone
  Vector backbone: pENTR/D-TOPO
  Backbone manufacturer: Invitrogen
  Backbone size w/o insert (bp): 2580
  Vector type: Entry Vector
Growth in bacteria
  Bacterial resistance: Kanamycin, 50 μg/mL
  Growth temperature: 37°C
  Growth strain: DH5alpha
  Copy number: High Copy
Gene/Insert
  Gene/Insert name: Wnt2B2 (alt name: alternatively spliced isoform of WNT2B gene locus)
  Species: H. sapiens (human)
  Insert size (bp): 1182
  Mutation: None
  Entrez Gene: WNT2B (a.k.a. WNT13)
  Cloning method: Restriction Enzyme
  Sequencing primers: 5′ M13 (-20)-FWD; 3′ M13-Reverse
Terms and licenses: Academic/Nonprofit Terms; Industry Terms: Not Available to Industry
How to cite: Wnt2B2 Non-STOP was a gift from Marian Waterman (Addgene plasmid # 35889 ; http://n2t.net/addgene:35889 ; RRID:Addgene_35889)
