>Addgene plasmid #35889 | Wnt2B2 Non-STOP | addgene partial sequence | sequence record 44966 | M13rev
TCAGCTGGATGGCAAATAATGATTTTATTTTGACTGATAGTGACCTGTTCGTTGCAACAAATTGATAAGC
AATGCTTTCTTATAATGCCAACTTTGTACAAGAAAGCTGGGTCGGCGCGCCCACCCTTCAGAATGCAGGT
TTGGTCCAGCCACTCTGCCTTCTTGGGGGCTTTGCAAGTATGGACGTCCACAGTATTTCTGCATTCCTTG
CACCGTACAGCACAGCACCAGTGGAATTTGCACTCACACTGGGTAACACGGGTGACTCGAGTTGTGTCGT
ACCCTCGGCCACAGCACATGATTTCACAACCGTCTGTTCCTTTTGATGTCTTGCTGCAGACACGGCCTGC
AGTGCCTAGGGAACCTGCAGCCTTGTCCAAGACACAGTAATCTGGAGAGTTGTCAAAGTAGACAAGATCA
GTCCGGGTGGCACGGCGATAGCCTTGGCGGGCTGCGGTGAAGTTGGCACCATCTTGGGTGGCCATCACCT
GCACAGCCCCATCATAGCGTCGCCGCAGGTAATCACCTGTGCGGCGGAAATCTGAGAGTGCACGCCAGCA
GGTGCGCAGAGTACAGGAACCACTCACGCCATGGCACTTACACTCCAGCTTCAGAAACCGCCGCACAGCC
GTGCGACCACAGCGGTTATTATGTAAGTTCATGAGGGCCCGGGCATCCTTAAGCCTCTTCTCCTTGGCAT
CCACGAAGGCCTTGGCAAAACGGACACCGTAGTGGATGTTGTCACTGCAGCCACCCCAGTCAAAGTCCCC
ACGCTGGTCATGGTGTCGGCCACGGGTGTAGGGGTCACAGCTGCACACACTCAGTTCACCCTGGCTACAG
GCGCGAGTAATAGCGTGGACTACCCCTGCTGATGAGATGGCATATACAAAAGCTGCCTCTCGGCTACTTC
TGAGCATGACACGGCCAAA
